>Addgene plasmid #161536 | pJM506 EF1α 3xFLAG-NLS-DsDed-ZF1 in TUPV2 | addgene full sequence | sequence record 318376 | Addgene NGS Result
GCTCCGGTGCCCGTCAGTGGGCAGAGCGCACATCGCCCACAGTCCCCGAGAAGTTGGGGGGAGGGGTCGG
CAATTGAACCGGTGCCTAGAGAAGGTGGCGCGGGGTAAACTGGGAAAGTGATGTCGTGTACTGGCTCCGC
CTTTTTCCCGAGGGTGGGGGAGAACCGTATATAAGTGCAGTAGTCGCCGTGAACGTTCTTTTTCGCAACG
GGTTTGCCGCCAGAACACAGGTAAGTGCCGTGTGTGGTTCCCGCGGGCCTGGCCTCTTTACGGGTTATGG
CCCTTGCGTGCCTTGAATTACTTCCACGCCCCTGGCTGCAGTACGTGATTCTTGATCCCGAGCTTCGGGT
TGGAAGTGGGTGGGAGAGTTCGAGGCCTTGCGCTTAAGGAGCCCCTTCGCCTCGTGCTTGAGTTGAGGCC
TGGCTTGGGCGCTGGGGCCGCCGCGTGCGAATCTGGTGGCACCTTCGCGCCTGTCTCGCTGCTTTCGATA
AGTCTCTAGCCATTTAAAATTTTTGATGACCTGCTGCGACGCTTTTTTTCTGGCAAGATAGTCTTGTAAA
TGCGGGCCAAGATCTGCACACTGGTATTTCGGTTTTTGGGGCCGCGGGCGGCGACGGGGCCCGTGCGTCC
CAGCGCACATGTTCGGCGAGGCGGGGCCTGCGAGCGCGGCCACCGAGAATCGGACGGGGGTAGTCTCAAG
CTGGCCGGCCTGCTCTGGTGCCTGGCCTCGCGCCGCCGTGTATCGCCCCGCCCTGGGCGGCAAGGCTGGC
CCGGTCGGCACCAGTTGCGTGAGCGGAAAGATGGCCGCTTCCCGGCCCTGCTGCAGGGAGCTCAAAATGG
AGGACGCGGCGCTCGGGAGAGCGGGCGGGTGAGTCACCCACACAAAGGAAAAGGGCCTTTCCGTCCTCAG
CCGTCGCTTCATGTGACTCCACGGAGTACCGGGCGCCGTCCAGGCACCTCGATTAGTTCTCGAGCTTTTG
GAGTACGTCGTCTTTAGGTTGGGGGGAGGGGTTTTATGCGATGGAGTTTCCCCACACTGAGTGGGTGGAG
ACTGAAGTTAGGCCAGCTTGGCACTTGATGTAATTCTCCTTGGAATTTGCCCTTTTTGAGTTTGGATCTT
GGTTCATTCTCAAGCCTCAGACAGTGGTTCAAAGTTTTTTTCTTCCATTTCAGGTGTCGTGAGAGCTCGT
TTAGTGAACCGTCAGATCGCCTGGAGACGCCATCCACGCTGTTTTGACCTCCATAGAAGAGAACGGGACC
GATCCAAATTCTCGAGGCTAGCGCCACCATGGATTATAAGGATCACGATGGCGACTACAAGGACCACGAT
ATTGACTACAAAGACGATGACGATAAAATGGCTCCTAAGAAAAAGCGCAAAGTCGGTATCCATGGCGTTC
CCGGATCAGGCTCCGGAAGTGGCTCCATGGATAGCACTGAGAACGTCATCAAGCCCTTCATGCGCTTCAA
GGTGCACATGGAGGGCTCCGTGAACGGCCACGAGTTCGAGATCGAGGGCGAGGGCGAGGGCAAGCCCTAC
GAGGGCACCCAGACCGCCAAGCTCCAGGTGACCAAGGGCGGCCCCCTGCCCTTCGCCTGGGACATCCTGT
CCCCCCAGTTCCAGTACGGCTCCAAGGTGTACGTGAAGCACCCCGCCGACATCCCCGACTACAAGAAGCT
GTCCTTCCCCGAGGGCTTCAAGTGGGAGAAGGTGATGAACTTCGAGGACGGCGGCGTGGTGACCGTGACC
CAGGACTCCTCCCTCCAGGACGGCACCTTCATCTACCACGTGAAGTTCATCGGCGTGAACTTCCCCTCCG
ACGGCCCCGTAATGCAGAAGAAAACTCTGGGCTGGGAGCCCTCCACCGAGCGCCTGTACCCCCGCGACGG
CGTGCTGAAGGGCGAGATCCACAAGGCGCTGAAGCTGAAGGGCGGCGGCCACTACCTGGTGGAGTTCAAG
TCAATCTACATGGCCAAGAAGCCCGTGAAGCTGCCCGGCTACTACTACGTGGACTCCAAGCTGGACATCA
CCTCCCACAACGAGGACTACACCGTGGTGGAGCAGTACGAGCGCGCCGAGGCCCGCCACCACCTGTTCCA
GTCTGGTTCTGGTTCTGGTTCAGGATCCGGTACCGGTGGAGCTAGACCCGGGGAGCGCCCCTTCCAGTGT
CGCATTTGCATGCGGAACTTTTCGCGCCAGGACAGGCTTGACAGGCATACCCGTACTCATACCGGTGAAA
AACCGTTTCAGTGTCGGATCTGTATGCGAAATTTCTCCCAGAAGGAGCACTTGGCGGGGCATCTACGTAC
GCACACCGGCGAGAAGCCATTCCAATGCCGAATATGCATGCGCAACTTCAGTCGCCGCGACAACCTGAAC
CGGCACCTAAAAACCCACCTGAGAGGATCTTAAGCGGCCGCTCGAGTCTAGAGGGCCCGTTTAAACCCGC
TGATCAGCCTCGACTGTGCCTTCTAGTTGCCAGCCATCTGTTGTTTGCCCCTCCCCCGTGCCTTCCTTGA
CCCTGGAAGGTGCCACTCCCACTGTCCTTTCCTAATAAAATGAGGAAATTGCATCGCATTGTCTGAGTAG
GTGTCATTCTATTCTGGGGGGTGGGGTGGGGCAGGACAGCAAGGGGGAGGATTGGGAAGTCAATAGCAGG
CATGCTGGGGATGCGGTGGGCTCTATGGCTTCTGAGGCAGGTCGAAGAACTATTTCCTGGCTGTTACGCG
AGCGCATCGCGATAAGCTCTAGAGGGACAGCCCCCCCCCAAAGCCCCCAGGGATGTAATTACGTCCCTCC
CCCGCTAGGGGGCAGCAGCGAGCCGCCCGGGGCTCCGCTCCGGTCCGGCGCTCCCCCCGCATCCCCGAGC
CGGCAGCGTGCGGGGACAGCCCGGGCACGGGGAAGGTGGCACGGGATCGCTTTCCTCTGAACGCTTCTCG
CTGCTCTTTGAGCCTGCAGACACCTGGGGGGATACGGGGAAAAAGCTTTAGGCTGAAAGAGAGATTTAGA
ATGACAGAATCATAGAACGGCCTGCGTACGGATGGGGCTCTAGCTCTAGAGCTTGATATCGAATTCCTGC
AGCCCCGCTAGAGGGACAGCCCCCCCCCAAAGCCCCCAGGGATGTAATTACGTCCCTCCCCCGCTAGGGG
GCAGCAGCGAGCCGCCCGGGGCTCCGCTCCGGTCCGGCGCTCCCCCCGCATCCCCGAGCCGGCAGCGTGC
GGGGACAGCCCGGGCACGGGGAAGGTGGCACGGGATCGCTTTCCTCTGAACGCTTCTCGCTGCTCTTTGA
GCCTGCAGACACCTGGGGGGATACGGGGAAAAAGCTTTAGGCTGAAAGAGAGATTTAGAATGACAGAATC
ATAGAACGGCCTGGGCGCGCCTGGTGGCGAACGATCAACAGACGGGAGAGGACTAAAGTCTTCGCTGACA
GCGACCGGACTCTAGGGGGTATCCCC
[124 nt withheld, positions 3457-3580]
C
[91 nt withheld, positions 3582-3672]
A
[49 nt withheld, positions 3674-3722]
CCTTTGACGTTGGAGTCCACGTTCTTT
[37 nt withheld, positions 3750-3786]
ACCCTATCTCGGTCTATTCTTTTGATTTATAAGGGATTTTGCCGATTTCGGCCTATTGGTTAAAAAATGA
GCTGATTTAACAAAAATTTAACGCGAATTAATTCTGTGGAATGTGTGTCAGTTAGGCTCAATTAGTCAGC
AACCATAGTCCCGCCCCTAACTCCGCCCATCCCGCCCCTAACTCCGCCCAGTTCCGCCCATTCTCCGCCC
CATGGCTGACTAATTTTTTTTATTTATGCAGAGGCCGAGGCCGCCTCTGCCTCTGAGCTATTCCAGAAGT
AGTGAGGAGGCTTTTTTGGAGGCCTAGGCTTTTGCAAAAAGCTCCCGGGAGCTTGTATATCCATTTTCGG
AGGTTGGGCTTCGGAATCGTTTTCCGGGACGCCGGCTGGATGATCCTCCAGCGCGGGGATCTCATGCTGG
AGTTCTTCGCCCACCCCAACTTGTTTATTGCAGCTTATAATGGTTACAAATAAAGCAATAGCATCACAAA
TTTCACAAATAAAGCATTTTTTTCACTGCATTCTAGTTGTGGTTTGTCCAAACTCATCAATGTATCTTAT
CATGTCTGTATACCGTCGACCTCTAGCTAGAGCTTGGCGTAATCATGGTCATAGCTGTTTCCTGTGTGAA
ATTGTTATCCGCTCACAATTCCACACAACATACGAGCCGGAAGCATAAAGTGTAAAGCCTGGGGTGCCTA
ATGAGTGAGCTAACTCACATTAATTGCGTTGCGCTCACTGCCCGCTTTCCAGTCGGGAAACCTGTCGTGC
CAGCTGCATTAATGAATCGGCCAACGCGCGGGGAGAGGCGGTTTGCGTATTGGGCGCTCTTCCGCTTCCT
CGCTCACTGACTCGCTGCGCTCGGTCGTTCGGCTGCGGCGAGCGGTATCAGCTCACTCAAAGGCGGTAAT
ACGGTTATCCACAGAATCAGGGGATAACGCAGGAAAGAACATGTGAGCAAAAGGCCAGCAAAAGGCCAGG
AACCGTAAAAAGGCCGCGTTGCTGGCGTTTTTCCATAGGCTCCGCCCCCCTGACGAGCATCACAAAAATC
GACGCTCAAGTCAGAGGTGGCGAAACCCGACAGGACTATAAAGATACCAGGCGTTTCCCCCTGGAAGCTC
CCTCGTGCGCTCTCCTGTTCCGACCCTGCCGCTTACCGGATACCTGTCCGCCTTTCTCCCTTCGGGAAGC
GTGGCGCTTTCTCATAGCTCACGCTGTAGGTATCTCAGTTCGGTGTAGGTCGTTCGCTCCAAGCTGGGCT
GTGTGCACGAACCCCCCGTTCAGCCCGACCGCTGCGCCTTATCCGGTAACTATCGTCTTGAGTCCAACCC
GGTAAGACACGACTTATCGCCACTGGCAGCAGCCACTGGTAACAGGATTAGCAGAGCGAGGTATGTAGGC
GGTGCTACAGAGTTCTTGAAGTGGTGGCCTAACTACGGCTACACTAGAAGAACAGTATTTGGTATCTGCG
CTCTGCTGAAGCCAGTTACCTTCGGAAAAAGAGTTGGTAGCTCTTGATCCGGCAAACAAACCACCGCTGG
TAGCGGTGGTTTTTTTGTTTGCAAGCAGCAGATTACGCGCAGAAAAAAAGGATCTCAAGAAGATCCTTTG
ATCTTTTCTACGGGGTCTGACGCTCAGTGGAACGAAAACTCACGTTAAGGGATTTTGGTCATGAGATTAT
CAAAAAGGATCTTCACCTAGATCCTTTTAAATTAAAAATGAAGTTTTAAATCAATCTAAAGTATATATGA
GTAAACTTGGTCTGACAGTTACCAATGCTTAATCAGTGAGGCACCTATCTCAGCGATCTGTCTATTTCGT
TCATCCATAGTTGCCTGACTCCCCGTCGTGTAGATAACTACGATACGGGAGGGCTTACCATCTGGCCCCA
GTGCTGCAATGATACCGCGAGATCCACGCTCACCGGCTCCAGATTTATCAGCAATAAACCAGCCAGCCGG
AAGGGCCGAGCGCAGAAGTGGTCCTGCAACTTTATCCGCCTCCATCCAGTCTATTAATTGTTGCCGGGAA
GCTAGAGTAAGTAGTTCGCCAGTTAATAGTTTGCGCAACGTTGTTGCCATTGCTACAGGCATCGTGGTGT
CACGCTCGTCGTTTGGTATGGCTTCATTCAGCTCCGGTTCCCAACGATCAAGGCGAGTTACATGATCCCC
CATGTTGTGCAAAAAAGCGGTTAGCTCCTTCGGTCCTCCGATCGTTGTCAGAAGTAAGTTGGCCGCAGTG
TTATCACTCATGGTTATGGCAGCACTGCATAATTCTCTTACTGTCATGCCATCCGTAAGATGCTTTTCTG
TGACTGGTGAGTACTCAACCAAGTCATTCTGAGAATAGTGTATGCGGCGACCGAGTTGCTCTTGCCCGGC
GTCAATACGGGATAATACCGCGCCACATAGCAGAACTTTAAAAGTGCTCATCATTGGAAAACGTTCTTCG
GGGCGAAAACTCTCAAGGATCTTACCGCTGTTGAGATCCAGTTCGATGTAACCCACTCGTGCACCCAACT
GATCTTCAGCATCTTTTACTTTCACCAGCGTTTCTGGGTGAGCAAAAACAGGAAGGCAAAATGCCGCAAA
AAAGGGAATAAGGGCGACACGGAAATGTTGAATACTCATACTCTTCCTTTTTCAATATTATTGAAGCATT
TATCAGGGTTATTGTCTCATGAGCGGATACATATTTGAATGTATTTAGAAAAATAAACAAATAGGGGTTC
CGCGCACATTTCCCCGAAAAGTGCCACCTGACGTCGACGGATCGGGAGATCGAAGACGGGCAAAACCGAT
GTTGACGGACTAATCCTGACAAGATCTGGGGAGGTCGCTGAGTAGTGCGCGAGCAAAATTTAAGCTACAA
CAAGGCAAGGCTTGACCGACAATTGCATGAAGAATCTGCTTAGGGTTAGGCGTTTTGCGCTGCTTCGCGA
TGTACGGGCCAGATATACGCGTGAGTAATTCATACAAAAGGACTCGCCCCTGCCTTGGGGAATCCCAGGG
ACCGTCGTTAAACTCCCACTAACGTAGAACCCAGAGATCGCTGCGTTCCCGCCCCCTCACCCGCCCGCTC
TCGTCATCACTGAGGTGGAGAAGAGCATGCGTGAG
Features (pLannotate 1.2.2; 20 found; start..end, strand, type, name):
     19..230     +  promoter       EF-1α core promoter: core promoter for human elongation factor EF-1α
    231..344     +  intron         EF-1α intron A (fragment): intron upstream of the start codon of human EF-1α
    970..1173    +  intron         EF-1α intron A: truncated intron upstream of the start codon of human EF-1α
   1182..1216    +  promoter       TRE3GV promoter (fragment): 3rd-generation Tet-responsive promoter that can be activated by binding of Tet-On® 3G, optimized for retroviral and lentiviral vectors
   1334..1357    +  CDS            3xFLAG (fragment): three tandem FLAG® epitope tags
   1427..2101    +  CDS            DsRed-Express2: DsRed-Express2 is a basic (constitutively fluorescent) orange fluorescent protein published in 2008, derived from Discosoma sp.. It is reported to be a rapidly-maturing protein.
   2464..2575    +  polyA_signal   bGH poly(A) signal: bovine growth hormone polyadenylation signal
   3060..3085    -  misc_feature   MCS (fragment): pBluescript multiple cloning site
   3457..3885    +  rep_origin     f1 ori (sequence partly withheld): f1 bacteriophage origin of replication; arrow indicates direction of (+) strand synthesis
   3890..3912    +  promoter       SV40 promoter (fragment): SV40 enhancer and early promoter
   3913..4104    +  promoter       SV40 promoter: SV40 early promoter
   4131..4229    +  CDS            ble (fragment): BLE_KLEPN - Experimental evidence at protein level: Swiss-Prot protein existence level 1. Binding protein with a strong affinity to the bleomycin family of antibiotics. Binds to CL990; an antimitotic-antibiotic compound. From Klebsiella pneumoniae.
   4224..4345    +  polyA_signal   SV40 poly(A) signal: SV40 polyadenylation signal
   4418..4434    -  protein_bind   lac operator: The lac repressor binds to the lac operator to inhibit transcription in E. coli. This inhibition can be relieved by adding lactose or isopropyl-β-D-thiogalactopyranoside (IPTG). lac repressor encoded by lacI
   4442..4472    -  promoter       lac promoter: promoter for the E. coli lac operon
   4487..4508    -  protein_bind   CAP binding site: CAP binding activates transcription in the presence of cAMP. E. coli catabolite activator protein
   4521..4613    -  CDS            lacI (fragment): lac repressor; lacI; The lac repressor binds to the lac operator to inhibit transcription in E. coli. This inhibition can be relieved by adding lactose or isopropyl-β-D-thiogalactopyranoside (IPTG).
   4796..5384    -  rep_origin     ori: high-copy-number ColE1/pMB1/pBR322/pUC origin of replication
   5555..6415    -  CDS            AmpR: β-lactamase; bla; confers resistance to ampicillin, carbenicillin, and related antibiotics
   6416..6520    -  promoter       AmpR promoter: bla
