[The description below was written by a language model from this plasmid's Addgene catalogue record and pLannotate feature annotations shown in this document.]
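Description:
pJM506 is a 6.9 kb mammalian expression plasmid from a synthetic-biology toolkit, built in the TUPV2 backbone (derived from pJM451, whose EBFP2-P2A-BlastR cassette occupies the position used here for the insert). It is propagated in E. coli as a high-copy plasmid through a ColE1/pUC-type origin and selected with ampicillin via the β-lactamase gene and its native promoter. The backbone also carries an f1 phage origin and remnants of a lac promoter/operator region and a pBluescript-type polylinker. An SV40 early promoter and SV40 polyadenylation signal flank only a short fragment of a bleomycin-resistance gene, so the annotation does not support a functional mammalian selection marker in this construct.

The payload is a single constitutive transcription unit. The human EF1α core promoter and its intron A drive a synthetic open reading frame cloned between NheI and NotI and terminated by the bovine growth hormone polyadenylation signal. The encoded protein is an N-terminal 3xFLAG epitope for detection, a nuclear localization signal, a "DsDed" domain and the zinc-finger DNA-binding domain ZF1. The feature table matches the DsDed segment to DsRed-Express2, indicating that it derives from that fluorescent protein; the record does not state how it differs from the parent or whether it fluoresces. The zinc-finger and NLS portions are not annotated separately, and a short hit to a Tet-responsive promoter just upstream of the coding region is probably only a shared leader fragment.

The fusion has a DNA-binding domain but no listed activation domain, which is consistent with a nuclear factor that occupies ZF1 binding sites. The record gives the purpose only as constitutive expression of this protein, in the context of work on model-guided design of mammalian genetic programs.
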