Addgene plasmid #161536: pJM506 EF1α 3xFLAG-NLS-DsDed-ZF1 in TUPV2
Purpose: Constitutive expression of 3xFLAG-NLS-DsDed-ZF1 gene under the EF1α promoter
Depositing lab: Joshua Leonard. Depositing organization: Northwestern University. Publication: Model-guided design of mammalian genetic programs. Muldoon JJ, Kandula V, Hong M, Donahue PS, Boucher JD, Bagheri N, Leonard JN. Sci Adv. 2021 Feb 19;7(8). pii: 7/8/eabe9375. doi: 10.1126/sciadv.abe9375. Print 2021 Feb. PubMed 33608279.
Backbone
  Vector backbone: pJM451 EF1α EBFP2-P2A-BlastR (TUPV2)
  Vector type: Mammalian Expression, Synthetic Biology
Growth in bacteria
  Bacterial resistance: Ampicillin, 100 μg/mL
  Growth temperature: 37°C
  Growth strain: DH5alpha
  Copy number: High Copy
Gene/Insert
  Gene/Insert name: 3xFLAG-NLS-DsDed-ZF1
  Species: Synthetic
  Promoter: EF1α
  Tag / fusion protein: 3x-FLAG (N terminal on insert)
  Cloning method: Restriction Enzyme; 5′ cloning site NheI (not destroyed); 3′ cloning site NotI (not destroyed)
  Sequencing primers: 5′ CCATTTCAGGTGTCGTGAGAGCTC; 3′ CAGTGGGAGTGGCACCTTCC
Terms and licenses: Academic/Nonprofit Terms; Industry Terms: Not Available to Industry
How to cite: pJM506 EF1α 3xFLAG-NLS-DsDed-ZF1 in TUPV2 was a gift from Joshua Leonard (Addgene plasmid # 161536 ; http://n2t.net/addgene:161536 ; RRID:Addgene_161536)
