>Addgene plasmid #161536 | pJM506 EF1α 3xFLAG-NLS-DsDed-ZF1 in TUPV2 | depositor partial sequence | sequence record 312994 | 3xFLAG-NLS-DsDed-ZF1 gene
ATGGATTATAAGGATCACGATGGCGACTACAAGGACCACGATATTGACTACAAAGACGATGACGATAAAA
TGGCTCCTAAGAAAAAGCGCAAAGTCGGTATCCATGGCGTTCCCGGATCAGGCTCCGGAAGTGGCTCCAT
GGATAGCACTGAGAACGTCATCAAGCCCTTCATGCGCTTCAAGGTGCACATGGAGGGCTCCGTGAACGGC
CACGAGTTCGAGATCGAGGGCGAGGGCGAGGGCAAGCCCTACGAGGGCACCCAGACCGCCAAGCTCCAGG
TGACCAAGGGCGGCCCCCTGCCCTTCGCCTGGGACATCCTGTCCCCCCAGTTCCAGTACGGCTCCAAGGT
GTACGTGAAGCACCCCGCCGACATCCCCGACTACAAGAAGCTGTCCTTCCCCGAGGGCTTCAAGTGGGAG
AAGGTGATGAACTTCGAGGACGGCGGCGTGGTGACCGTGACCCAGGACTCCTCCCTCCAGGACGGCACCT
TCATCTACCACGTGAAGTTCATCGGCGTGAACTTCCCCTCCGACGGCCCCGTAATGCAGAAGAAAACTCT
GGGCTGGGAGCCCTCCACCGAGCGCCTGTACCCCCGCGACGGCGTGCTGAAGGGCGAGATCCACAAGGCG
CTGAAGCTGAAGGGCGGCGGCCACTACCTGGTGGAGTTCAAGTCAATCTACATGGCCAAGAAGCCCGTGA
AGCTGCCCGGCTACTACTACGTGGACTCCAAGCTGGACATCACCTCCCACAACGAGGACTACACCGTGGT
GGAGCAGTACGAGCGCGCCGAGGCCCGCCACCACCTGTTCCAGTCTGGTTCTGGTTCTGGTTCAGGATCC
GGTACCGGTGGAGCTAGACCCGGGGAGCGCCCCTTCCAGTGTCGCATTTGCATGCGGAACTTTTCGCGCC
AGGACAGGCTTGACAGGCATACCCGTACTCATACCGGTGAAAAACCGTTTCAGTGTCGGATCTGTATGCG
AAATTTCTCCCAGAAGGAGCACTTGGCGGGGCATCTACGTACGCACACCGGCGAGAAGCCATTCCAATGC
CGAATATGCATGCGCAACTTCAGTCGCCGCGACAACCTGAACCGGCACCTAAAAACCCACCTGAGAGGAT
CTTAA
